Addgene plasmid #176730: pYCTK026
Purpose: The plasmid is part of a GG toolkit for cell-cell communication in S. cerevisiae. This plasmid is an L0 part plasmid and contains the Ste2 gene of Lachancea thermotolerans (receiver part).
Depositing lab: Victor Sourjik. Depositing organization: Max Planck Institute for Terrestrial Microbiology. Publication: Construction of multicellular yeast networks using the communication toolkit with variable specificity and attenuation. Krink N, Loechner AC, Anders A, Kahnt J, Rensing S, Hochberg G, Sourjik V. bioRxiv 2021 10.1101/2021.09.27.462023.
Backbone
  Vector backbone: pYTK001
  Vector type: Synthetic Biology
Growth in bacteria
  Bacterial resistance: Chloramphenicol, 25 μg/mL
  Growth temperature: 37°C
  Growth strain: DH5alpha
  Copy number: Low Copy
Gene/Insert
  Gene/Insert name: ste2Lt
  Species: Lachancea thermotolerans
  Mutation: Codon-optimized for expression in S. cerevisiae
  Cloning method: Restriction Enzyme; 5′ cloning site BsmBI (destroyed during cloning); 3′ cloning site BsmBI (destroyed during cloning)
  Sequencing primers: 5′ CCTGGCCTTTTGCTGGCC; 3′ CCAGTAATGACCTCAGAACTC
Terms and licenses: Academic/Nonprofit Terms; Industry Terms: Not Available to Industry
Depositor comments: The gene was codon-optimized for expression in S. cervisiae and cloned into the vector using Goden Gate. The plasmid is Golden Gate Cloning compatible. Please visit https://doi.org/10.1101/2021.09.27.462023 for bioRxiv preprint.
How to cite: pYCTK026 was a gift from Victor Sourjik (Addgene plasmid # 176730 ; http://n2t.net/addgene:176730 ; RRID:Addgene_176730)
