[The description below was written by a language model from this plasmid's Addgene catalogue record and pLannotate feature annotations shown in this document.]
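Description:
pYCTK026 is a level-0 (L0) part plasmid from a Golden Gate toolkit built for engineering cell-cell communication in Saccharomyces cerevisiae. It is based on the pYTK001 part-entry backbone and is a small (about 3 kb) bacterial storage vector rather than a yeast expression plasmid. The annotated features are a ColE1/pUC-type origin of replication and a chloramphenicol acetyltransferase gene driven by its native cat promoter and followed by a lambda t0 terminator, giving chloramphenicol selection in E. coli. The catalogue lists the plasmid as low copy, whereas the automated annotation labels the origin as a high-copy type, and the record does not resolve this difference. No yeast origin, yeast marker, promoter or terminator for the insert is annotated, which fits its role as a bare part.

The insert, ste2Lt, is the STE2 gene of Lachancea thermotolerans, codon-optimized for expression in S. cerevisiae. STE2 encodes the receptor for the alpha-factor mating pheromone, and in the toolkit it serves as a "receiver" part that lets engineered cells sense a pheromone signal. The feature table identifies the coding region only by homology, as a partial match to the Lachancea kluyveri STE2 protein. This reflects the closest database entry rather than the stated source species. The gene was inserted through BsmBI sites that were destroyed during cloning, and the plasmid remains Golden Gate compatible. The part can therefore be combined with promoter, terminator and vector parts into higher-level transcription units for building synthetic multicellular yeast signalling networks with different receptor specificities.
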