Features (pLannotate 1.2.2; 5 found; start..end, strand, type, name):
    616..1623    +  CDS            STE2 (fragment): STE2_LACKL - Protein inferred from homology: Swiss-Prot protein existence level 3. Receptor for the peptide pheromone alpha factor, the mating factor of yeast. From Lachancea kluyveri (Yeast) (Saccharomyces kluyveri).
   1895..1929    -  terminator     lambda t0 terminator: minimal transcription terminator from phage lambda (Scholtissek and Grosse, 1987)
   2003..2659    -  CDS            cat: CAT_ECOLX - Experimental evidence at protein level: Swiss-Prot protein existence level 1. This enzyme is an effector of chloramphenicol resistance in bacteria. From Escherichia coli. This protein is used as a marker in many commonly used cloning vectors, such as pACYC184.
   2660..2757    -  promoter       cat promoter: promoter of the E. coli cat gene encoding chloramphenicol acetyltransferase
   2841..435     +  rep_origin     ori (across the origin): high-copy-number ColE1/pMB1/pBR322/pUC origin of replication
>Addgene plasmid #176730 | pYCTK026 | addgene full sequence | sequence record 351584 | Addgene NGS Result
GTGTAGCCGTAGTTAGGCCACCACTTCAAGAACTCTGTAGCACCGCCTACATACCTCGCTCTGCTAATCC
TGTTACCAGTGGCTGCTGCCAGTGGCGATAAGTCGTGTCTTACCGGGTTGGACTCAAGACGATAGTTACC
GGATAAGGCGCAGCGGTCGGGCTGAACGGGGGGTTCGTGCACACAGCCCAGCTTGGAGCGAACGACCTAC
ACCGAACTGAGATACCTACAGCGTGAGCTATGAGAAAGCGCCACGCTTCCCGAAGGGAGAAAGGCGGACA
GGTATCCGGTAAGCGGCAGGGTCGGAACAGGAGAGCGCACGAGGGAGCTTCCAGGGGGAAACGCCTGGTA
TCTTTATAGTCCTGTCGGGTTTCGCCACCTCTGACTTGAGCGTCGATTTTTGTGATGCTCGTCAGGGGGG
CGGAGCCTATGGAAAAACGCCAGCAACGCGGCCTTTTTACGGTTCCTGGCCTTTTGCTGGCCTTTTGCTC
ACATGTTCTTTCCTGCGTTATCCCCTGATTCTGTGGATAACCGTAGTCGGTCTCATATGGGTTCTGAATT
CTCTCCATCCACTGCCAACACCACAATGGCTACTTTAAGATCCGCCTCCGAAATGTTGCTGACTTTTGAA
TCCGCATTCTCCAATGATACACAAGTAGATTTTGGGCAATTACAAGCATTGGCTGACACCAGAATCACGC
AAGGTATTTTATTCGGTACTAGGATTGGTACCTCGGTCTTGACCATTATTACCCTGTACATGGTTTCAAA
GAATAGAAAGACTCCAATTTTTATTTCTAACTTTGTCTCCTTGTTTTTGGTTGCCTTGCACTCCGCCTTG
TACCTGGGTTACTTGACGACTCCATTTGCCTCCTTGACTTTCAATTTGACTTTATTCCCAGATTTAATTC
CAAGATCAAATTTACATTTGTTTGCCGTAACAAATGTTGTTCAAGTTTTATTGGTAGCTGCTGTTGAAGC
ATCTTTAATTTTACAAGTTAGGATTATTTTCCACTCTAATACATTAAAACCTGTTGGTAGAGTTCTTGTT
GCATTGAGTTCTGTTCTTGCAGCTGCAACTACTGTTTTGTTTTTTGTTTCCGCTGTTAAGTCTATTAGAA
GCGTTTATGCAGATGTTTTAGCTATCCAAGATACTTTGTTCTTTAATTTGGCAACAATAATGTTGGCCAC
TTCAGTAAATTTTATGACTTTGTTATTGACAGTTAAATTGGTTTTGGCAATTAGATCAAGAAGATTTTTA
GGTTTGAAACAATTTGACTCTTTTCATATTTTATTAATTATGTCTTTTCAAACATTAGTTTTTCCCTCTT
TATTATTGATTTTGTCCTACGCTTTGAATGGTAAGAAAGGTACAAATACTTTGTCAACTCTTGCTACCTT
ATTAGTTACTTTGTCTTTGCCATTATCTTCTATGTGGGCAACATCTGCCAATAATTCACCTAGACCATCA
TCAGTGAATACAAGATTTTCTCCATGTTTGTCTGATAATGGTTCTAGTAAATTTGATAATCATTCTCTAT
TTTCTCATTCAATGAATTCTACTGCTTATCAAAGACATGAAGATAGAGCATATGATTTATATCCAATTTC
TAGATCTGGTAATATTGATGAGGATTATGGTTACGGTATGGAACCATTGGATAAAGATAATTGTAGGACT
TTGGCAGTTTCTGTCAAATCAGGTGATACATCTCCAGGTTCTTCTTCACATGGTGAACTATCTAGATTGC
CATCATCTGATGCTAATCAACAAACTTTAGAAACTTTGGAAAGAGCTATTCAAGCTGGTTCTTTCACTCC
AAATACAGTTGATGATGAAGCTGCTAGAAGTTTTTGGGCTAACGCTAAACCATGAGGATCCTGAGACCAG
ACCAATAAAAAACGCCCGGCGGCAACCGAGCGTTCTGAACAAATCCAGATGGAGTTCTGAGGTCATTACT
GGATCTATCAACAGGAGTCCAAGCGAGCTCGATATCAAATTACGCCCCGCCCTGCCACTCATCGCAGTAC
TGTTGTAATTCATTAAGCATTCTGCCGACATGGAAGCCATCACAAACGGCATGATGAACCTGAATCGCCA
GCGGCATCAGCACCTTGTCGCCTTGCGTATAATATTTGCCCATGGTGAAAACGGGGGCGAAGAAGTTGTC
CATATTGGCCACGTTTAAATCAAAACTGGTGAAACTCACCCAGGGATTGGCTGAAACGAAAAACATATTC
TCAATAAACCCTTTAGGGAAATAGGCCAGGTTTTCACCGTAACACGCCACATCTTGCGAATATATGTGTA
GAAACTGCCGGAAATCGTCGTGGTATTCACTCCAGAGCGATGAAAACGTTTCAGTTTGCTCATGGAAAAC
GGTGTAACAAGGGTGAACACTATCCCATATCACCAGCTCACCGTCTTTCATTGCCATACGAAATTCCGGA
TGAGCATTCATCAGGCGGGCAAGAATGTGAATAAAGGCCGGATAAAACTTGTGCTTATTTTTCTTTACGG
TCTTTAAAAAGGCCGTAATATCCAGCTGAACGGTCTGGTTATAGGTACATTGAGCAACTGACTGAAATGC
CTCAAAATGTTCTTTACGATGCCATTGGGATATATCAACGGTGGTATATCCAGTGATTTTTTTCTCCATT
TTAGCTTCCTTAGCTCCTGAAAATCTCGATAACTCAAAAAATACGCCCGGTAGTGATCTTATTTCATTAT
GGTGAAAGTTGGAACCTCTTACGTGCCCGATCAATCATGACCAAAATCCCTTAACGTGAGTTTTCGTTCC
ACTGAGCGTCAGACCCCGTAGAAAAGATCAAAGGATCTTCTTGAGATCCTTTTTTTCTGCGCGTAATCTG
CTGCTTGCAAACAAAAAAACCACCGCTACCAGCGGTGGTTTGTTTGCCGGATCAAGAGCTACCAACTCTT
TTTCCGAAGGTAACTGGCTTCAGCAGAGCGCAGATACCAAATACTGTTCTTCTA
