>Addgene plasmid #176730 | pYCTK026 | depositor partial sequence | sequence record 342509 | ste2Lt
ATGGGTTCTGAATTCTCTCCATCCACTGCCAACACCACAATGGCTACTTTAAGATCCGCCTCCGAAATGT
TGCTGACTTTTGAATCCGCATTCTCCAATGATACACAAGTAGATTTTGGGCAATTACAAGCATTGGCTGA
CACCAGAATCACGCAAGGTATTTTATTCGGTACTAGGATTGGTACCTCGGTCTTGACCATTATTACCCTG
TACATGGTTTCAAAGAATAGAAAGACTCCAATTTTTATTTCTAACTTTGTCTCCTTGTTTTTGGTTGCCT
TGCACTCCGCCTTGTACCTGGGTTACTTGACGACTCCATTTGCCTCCTTGACTTTCAATTTGACTTTATT
CCCAGATTTAATTCCAAGATCAAATTTACATTTGTTTGCCGTAACAAATGTTGTTCAAGTTTTATTGGTA
GCTGCTGTTGAAGCATCTTTAATTTTACAAGTTAGGATTATTTTCCACTCTAATACATTAAAACCTGTTG
GTAGAGTTCTTGTTGCATTGAGTTCTGTTCTTGCAGCTGCAACTACTGTTTTGTTTTTTGTTTCCGCTGT
TAAGTCTATTAGAAGCGTTTATGCAGATGTTTTAGCTATCCAAGATACTTTGTTCTTTAATTTGGCAACA
ATAATGTTGGCCACTTCAGTAAATTTTATGACTTTGTTATTGACAGTTAAATTGGTTTTGGCAATTAGAT
CAAGAAGATTTTTAGGTTTGAAACAATTTGACTCTTTTCATATTTTATTAATTATGTCTTTTCAAACATT
AGTTTTTCCCTCTTTATTATTGATTTTGTCCTACGCTTTGAATGGTAAGAAAGGTACAAATACTTTGTCA
ACTCTTGCTACCTTATTAGTTACTTTGTCTTTGCCATTATCTTCTATGTGGGCAACATCTGCCAATAATT
CACCTAGACCATCATCAGTGAATACAAGATTTTCTCCATGTTTGTCTGATAATGGTTCTAGTAAATTTGA
TAATCATTCTCTATTTTCTCATTCAATGAATTCTACTGCTTATCAAAGACATGAAGATAGAGCATATGAT
TTATATCCAATTTCTAGATCTGGTAATATTGATGAGGATTATGGTTACGGTATGGAACCATTGGATAAAG
ATAATTGTAGGACTTTGGCAGTTTCTGTCAAATCAGGTGATACATCTCCAGGTTCTTCTTCACATGGTGA
ACTATCTAGATTGCCATCATCTGATGCTAATCAACAAACTTTAGAAACTTTGGAAAGAGCTATTCAAGCT
GGTTCTTTCACTCCAAATACAGTTGATGATGAAGCTGCTAGAAGTTTTTGGGCTAACGCTAAACCATGA
